>Addgene plasmid #194764 | huntingtin_V2095-V3138_CbioCflag | addgene full sequence | sequence record 402574 | Addgene NGS Result
TTCTCTGTCACAGAATGAAAATTTTTCTGTCATCTCTTCGTTATTAATGTTTGTAATTGACTGAATATCA
ACGCTTATTTGCAGCCTGAATGGCGAATGGG
[124 nt withheld, positions 102-225]
C
[91 nt withheld, positions 227-317]
A
[49 nt withheld, positions 319-367]
CCTTTGACGTTGGAGTCCACGTTCTT
[37 nt withheld, positions 394-430]
ACCCTATCTCGGTCTATTCTTTTGATTTATAAGGGATTTTGCCGATTTCGGCCTATTGGTTAAAAAATGA
GCTGATTTAACAAAAATTTAACGCGAATTTTAACAAAATATTAACGCTTACAATTTAGGTGGCACTTTTC
GGGGAAATGTGCGCGGAACCCCTATTTGTTTATTTTTCTAAATACATTCAAATATGTATCCGCTCATGAG
ACAATAACCCTGATAAATGCTTCAATAATATTGAAAAAGGAAGAGTATGAGTATTCAACATTTCCGTGTC
GCCCTTATTCCCTTTTTTGCGGCATTTTGCCTTCCTGTTTTTGCTCACCCAGAAACGCTGGTGAAAGTAA
AAGATGCTGAAGATCAGTTGGGTGCACGAGTGGGTTACATCGAACTGGATCTCAACAGCGGTAAGATCCT
TGAGAGTTTTCGCCCCGAAGAACGTTTTCCAATGATGAGCACTTTTAAAGTTCTGCTATGTGGCGCGGTA
TTATCCCGTATTGACGCCGGGCAAGAGCAACTCGGTCGCCGCATACACTATTCTCAGAATGACTTGGTTG
AGTACTCACCAGTCACAGAAAAGCATCTTACGGATGGCATGACAGTAAGAGAATTATGCAGTGCTGCCAT
AACCATGAGTGATAACACTGCGGCCAACTTACTTCTGACAACGATCGGAGGACCGAAGGAGCTAACCGCT
TTTTTGCACAACATGGGGGATCATGTAACTCGCCTTGATCGTTGGGAACCGGAGCTGAATGAAGCCATAC
CAAACGACGAGCGTGACACCACGATGCCTGTAGCAATGGCAACAACGTTGCGCAAACTATTAACTGGCGA
ACTACTTACTCTAGCTTCCCGGCAACAATTAATAGACTGGATGGAGGCGGATAAAGTTGCAGGACCACTT
CTGCGCTCGGCCCTTCCGGCTGGCTGGTTTATTGCTGATAAATCTGGAGCCGGTGAGCGTGGGTCTCGCG
GTATCATTGCAGCACTGGGGCCAGATGGTAAGCCCTCCCGTATCGTAGTTATCTACACGACGGGGAGTCA
GGCAACTATGGATGAACGAAATAGACAGATCGCTGAGATAGGTGCCTCACTGATTAAGCATTGGTAACTG
TCAGACCAAGTTTACTCATATATACTTTAGATTGATTTAAAACTTCATTTTTAATTTAAAAGGATCTAGG
TGAAGATCCTTTTTGATAATCTCATGACCAAAATCCCTTAACGTGAGTTTTCGTTCCACTGAGCGTCAGA
CCCCGTAGAAAAGATCAAAGGATCTTCTTGAGATCCTTTTTTTCTGCGCGTAATCTGCTGCTTGCAAACA
AAAAAACCACCGCTACCAGCGGTGGTTTGTTTGCCGGATCAAGAGCTACCAACTCTTTTTCCGAAGGTAA
CTGGCTTCAGCAGAGCGCAGATACCAAATACTGTTCTTCTAGTGTAGCCGTAGTTAGGCCACCACTTCAA
GAACTCTGTAGCACCGCCTACATACCTCGCTCTGCTAATCCTGTTACCAGTGGCTGCTGCCAGTGGCGAT
AAGTCGTGTCTTACCGGGTTGGACTCAAGACGATAGTTACCGGATAAGGCGCAGCGGTCGGGCTGAACGG
GGGGTTCGTGCACACAGCCCAGCTTGGAGCGAACGACCTACACCGAACTGAGATACCTACAGCGTGAGCT
ATGAGAAAGCGCCACGCTTCCCGAAGGGAGAAAGGCGGACAGGTATCCGGTAAGCGGCAGGGTCGGAACA
GGAGAGCGCACGAGGGAGCTTCCAGGGGGAAACGCCTGGTATCTTTATAGTCCTGTCGGGTTTCGCCACC
TCTGACTTGAGCGTCGATTTTTGTGATGCTCGTCAGGGGGGCGGAGCCTATGGAAAAACGCCAGCAACGC
GGCCTTTTTACGGTTCCTGGCCTTTTGCTGGCCTTTTGCTCACATGTTCTTTCCTGCGTTATCCCCTGAT
TCTGTGGATAACCGTATTACCGCCTTTGAGTGAGCTGATACCGCTCGCCGCAGCCGAACGACCGAGCGCA
GCGAGTCAGTGAGCGAGGAAGCGGAAGAGCGCCTGATGCGGTATTTTCTCCTTACGCATCTGTGCGGTAT
TTCACACCGCATAGACCAGCCGCGTAACCTGGCAAAATCGGTTACGGTTGAGTAATAAATGGATGCCCTG
CGTAAGCGGGTGTGGGCGGACAATAAAGTCTTAAACTGAACAAAATAGATCTAAACTATGACAATAAAGT
CTTAAACTAGACAGAATAGTTGTAAACTGAAATCAGTCCAGTTATGCTGTGAAAAAGCATACTGGACTTT
TGTTATGGCTAAAGCAAACTCTTCATTTTCTGAAGTGCAAATTGCCCGTCGTATTAAAGAGGGGCGTGGC
CAAGGGCATGGTAAAGACTATATTCGCGGCGTTGTGACAATTTACCGAACAACTCCGCGGCCGGGAAGCC
GATCTCGGCTTGAACGAATTGTTAGGTGGCGGTACTTGGGTCGATATCAAAGTGCATCACTTCTTCCCGT
ATGCCCAACTTTGTATAGAGAGCCACTGCGGGATCGTCACCGTAATCTGCTTGCACGTAGATCACATAAG
CACCAAGCGCGTTGGCCTCATGCTTCAAGAGATTGATGAGCGCGGTGGCAATGCCCTGCCTCCGGTGCTC
GCCGGAGACTGCGAGATCATAGATATAGATCTCACTACGCGGCTGCTCAAACTTGGGCAGAACGTAAGCC
GCGAGAGCGCCAACAACCGCTTCTTGGTCGAAGGCAGCAAGCGCGATGAATGTCTTACTACGGAGCAAGT
TCCCGAGGTAATCGGAGTCCGGCTGATGTTGGGAGTAGGTGGCTACGTCTCCGAACTCACGACCGAAAAG
ATCAAGAGCAGCCCGCATGGATTTGACTTGGTCAGGGCCGAGCCTACATGTGCGAATGATGCCCATACTT
GAGCCACCTAACTTTGTTTTAGGGCGACTGCCCTGCTGCGTAACATCGTTGCTGCTGCGTAACATCGTTG
CTGCTCCATAACATCAAACATCGACCCACGGCGTAACGCGCTTGCTGCTTGGATGCCCGAGGCATAGACT
GTACAAAAAAACAGTCATAACAAGCCATGAAAACCGCCACTGCGCCGTTACCACCGCTGCGTTCGGTCAA
GGTTCTGGACCAGTTGCGTGAGCGCATACGCTACTTGCATTACAGTTTACGAACCGAACAGGCTTATGTC
AACTGGGTTCGTGCCTTCATCCGTTTCCACGGTGTGCGTCACCCGGCAACCTTGGGCAGCAGCGAAGTCG
AGGCATTTCTGTCCTGGCTGGCGAACGAGCGCAAGGTTTCGGTCTCCACGCATCGTCAGGCATTGGCGGC
CTTGCTGTTCTTCTACGGCAAGGTGCTGTGCACGGATCTGCCCTTGCTTCAGGAGATCGGTAGACCTCGG
CCGTCGCGGCGCTTGCCGGTGGTGCTGACCCCGGATGAAGTGGTTCGCATCCTCGGTTTTCTGGAAGGCG
AGCATCGTTTGTTCGCCCAGGACTCTAGCTATAGTTCTAGTGGTTGGCTACGTACCCGTAGTGGCTATGG
CAGGGCTTGCCGCCCCGACGTTGGCTGCGAGCCCTGGGCCTTCACCCGAACTTGGGGGTTGGGGTGGGGA
AAAGGAAGAAACGCGGGCGTATTGGTCCCAATGGGGTCTCGGTGGGGTATCGACAGAGTGCCAGCCCTGG
GACCGAACCCCGCGTTTATGAACAAACGACCCAACACCCGTGCGTTTTATTCTGTCTTTTTATTGCCGTC
ATAGCGCGGGTTCCTTCCGGTATTGTCTCCTTCCGTGTTTCAGTTAGCCTCCCCCATCTCCCGGTACCGC
ATGCGGATCTGTACGGGCCAGATATACGCGTTGACATTGATTATTGACTAGTTATTAATAGTAATCAATT
ACGGGGTCATTAGTTCATAGCCCATATATGGAGTTCCGCGTTACATAACTTACGGTAAATGGCCCGCCTG
GCTGACCGCCCAACGACCCCCGCCCATTGACGTCAATAATGACGTATGTTCCCATAGTAACGCCAATAGG
GACTTTCCATTGACGTCAATGGGTGGAGTATTTACGGTAAACTGCCCACTTGGCAGTACATCAAGTGTAT
CATATGCCAAGTACGCCCCCTATTGACGTCAATGACGGTAAATGGCCCGCCTGGCATTATGCCCAGTACA
TGACCTTATGGGACTTTCCTACTTGGCAGTACATCTACGTATTAGTCATCGCTATTACCATGGTGATGCG
GTTTTGGCAGTACATCAATGGGCGTGGATAGCGGTTTGACTCACGGGGATTTCCAAGTCTCCACCCCATT
GACGTCAATGGGAGTTTGTTTTGGCACCAAAATCAACGGGACTTTCCAAAATGTCGTAACAACTCCGCCC
CATTGACGCAAATGGGCGGTAGGCGTGTACGGTGGGAGGTCTATATAAGCAGAGCTCTCTGGCTAACTAG
AGAACCCACTGCTTACTGGCTTATCGAATACGGACCTTTAATTCAACCCAACACAATATATTATAGTTAA
ATAAGAATTATTATCAAATCATTTGTATATTAATTAAAATACTATACTGTAAATTACATTTTATTTACAA
TCACTCGACGGATCCTTAAGAAGGAGATATACTATGGTGAGTCCGGACAAAGACTGGTACGTTCATCTTG
TCAAATCCCAGTGTTGGACCAGGTCAGATTCTGCACTGCTGGAAGGTGCAGAGCTGGTGAATCGGATTCC
TGCTGAAGATATGAATGCCTTCATGATGAACTCGGAGTTCAACCTAAGCCTGCTAGCTCCATGCTTAAGC
CTAGGGATGAGTGAAATTTCTGGTGGCCAGAAGAGTGCCCTTTTTGAAGCAGCCCGTGAGGTGACTCTGG
CCCGTGTGAGCGGCACCGTGCAGCAGCTCCCTGCTGTCCATCATGTCTTCCAGCCCGAGCTGCCTGCAGA
ACCGGCGGCCTACTGGAGCAAGTTGAATGATCTGTTTGGGGATGCTGCACTGTATCAGTCCCTGCCCACT
CTGGCCCGGGCCCTGGCACAGTACCTGGTGGTGGTCTCCAAACTGCCCAGTCATTTGCACCTTCCTCCTG
AGAAAGAGAAGGACATTGTGAAATTCGTGGTGGCAACCCTTGAGGCCCTGTCCTGGCATTTGATCCATGA
GCAGATCCCGCTGAGTCTGGATCTCCAGGCAGGGCTGGACTGCTGCTGCCTGGCCCTGCAGCTGCCTGGC
CTCTGGAGCGTGGTCTCCTCCACAGAGTTTGTGACCCACGCCTGCTCCCTCATCCACTGTGTGCACTTCA
TCCTGGAGGCCGTTGCAGTGCAGCCTGGAGAGCAGCTTCTTAGTCCAGAAAGAAGGACAAATACCCCAAA
AGCCATCAGCGAGGAGGAGGAGGAAGTAGATCCAAACACACAGAATCCTAAGTATATCACTGCAGCCTGT
GAGATGGTGGCAGAAATGGTGGAGTCTCTGCAGTCGGTGTTGGCCTTGGGTCATAAAAGGAATAGCGGCG
TGCCGGCGTTTCTCACGCCATTGCTCAGGAACATCATCATCAGCCTGGCCCGCCTGCCCCTTGTCAACAG
CTACACACGTGTGCCCCCACTGGTGTGGAAGCTTGGATGGTCACCCAAACCGGGAGGGGATTTTGGCACA
GCATTCCCTGAGATCCCCGTGGAGTTCCTCCAGGAAAAGGAAGTCTTTAAGGAGTTCATCTACCGCATCA
ACACACTAGGCTGGACCAGTCGTACTCAGTTTGAAGAAACTTGGGCCACCCTCCTTGGTGTCCTGGTGAC
GCAGCCCCTCGTGATGGAGCAGGAGGAGAGCCCACCAGAAGAAGACACAGAGAGGACCCAGATCAACGTC
CTGGCCGTGCAGGCCATCACCTCACTGGTGCTCAGTGCAATGACTGTGCCTGTGGCCGGCAACCCAGCTG
TAAGCTGCTTGGAGCAGCAGCCCCGGAACAAGCCTCTGAAAGCTCTCGACACCAGGTTTGGGAGGAAGCT
GAGCATTATCAGAGGGATTGTGGAGCAAGAGATTCAAGCAATGGTTTCAAAGAGAGAGAATATTGCCACC
CATCATTTATATCAGGCATGGGATCCTGTCCCTTCTCTGTCTCCGGCTACTACAGGTGCCCTCATCAGCC
ACGAGAAGCTGCTGCTGCAGATCAACCCCGAGCGGGAGCTGGGGAGCATGAGCTACAAACTCGGCCAGGT
GTCCATACACTCCGTGTGGCTAGGGAACAGCATCACACCCCTGAGGGAGGAGGAATGGGACGAGGAAGAG
GAGGAGGAGGCCGACGCCCCTGCACCTTCGTCACCACCCACGTCTCCAGTCAACTCCAGGAAACACCGGG
CTGGAGTTGACATCCACTCCTGTTCGCAGTTTTTGCTTGAGTTGTACAGCCGCTGGATCCTGCCGTCCAG
CTCAGCCAGGAGGACCCCGGCCATCCTGATCAGTGAGGTGGTCAGATCCCTTCTAGTGGTCTCAGACTTG
TTCACCGAGCGCAACCAGTTTGAGCTGATGTATGTGACGCTGACAGAACTGCGAAGGGTGCACCCTTCAG
AAGACGAGATCCTCGCTCAGTACCTGGTGCCTGCCACCTGCAAGGCAGCTGCCGTCCTTGGGATGGACAA
GGCCGTGGCGGAGCCTGTCAGCCGCCTGCTGGAGAGCACGCTCAGGAGCAGCCACCTGCCCAGCAGGGTT
GGAGCCCTGCACGGCATCCTCTATGTGCTGGAGTGCGACCTGCTGGACGACACTGCCAAGCAGCTCATCC
CGGTCATCAGCGACTATCTCCTCTCCAACCTGAAAGGGATCGCCCACTGCGTGAACATTCACAGCCAGCA
GCACGTACTGGTCATGTGTGCCACTGCGTTTTACCTCATTGAGAACTATCCTCTGGACGTAGGGCCGGAA
TTTTCAGCATCAATAATACAGATGTGTGGGGTGATGCTGTCTGGAAGTGAGGAGTCCACCCCCTCCATCA
TTTACCACTGTGCCCTCAGAGGCCTGGAGCGCCTCCTGCTCTCTGAGCAGCTCTCCCGCCTGGATGCAGA
ATCGCTGGTCAAGCTGAGTGTGGACAGAGTGAACGTGCACAGCCCGCACCGGGCCATGGCGGCTCTGGGC
CTGATGCTCACCTGCATGTACACAGGAAAGGAGAAAGTCAGTCCGGGTAGAACTTCAGACCCTAATCCTG
CAGCCCCCGACAGCGAGTCAGTGATTGTTGCTATGGAGCGGGTATCTGTTCTTTTTGATAGGATCAGGAA
AGGCTTTCCTTGTGAAGCCAGAGTGGTGGCCAGGATCCTGCCCCAGTTTCTAGACGACTTCTTCCCACCC
CAGGACATCATGAACAAAGTCATCGGAGAGTTTCTGTCCAACCAGCAGCCATACCCCCAGTTCATGGCCA
CCGTGGTGTATAAGGTGTTTCAGACTCTGCACAGCACCGGGCAGTCGTCCATGGTCCGGGACTGGGTCAT
GCTGTCCCTCTCCAACTTCACGCAGAGGGCCCCGGTCGCCATGGCCACGTGGAGCCTCTCCTGCTTCTTT
GTCAGCGCGTCCACCAGCCCGTGGGTCGCGGCGATCCTCCCACATGTCATCAGCAGGATGGGCAAGCTGG
AGCAGGTGGACGTGAACCTTTTCTGCCTGGTCGCCACAGACTTCTACAGACACCAGATAGAGGAGGAGCT
CGACCGCAGGGCCTTCCAGTCTGTGCTTGAGGTGGTTGCAGCCCCAGGAAGCCCATATCACCGGCTGCTG
ACTTGTTTACGAAATGTCGGTGGAAGCGGTGGATCAGGATTAAACGATATATTCGAAGCACAAAAGATTG
AGTGGCACGAAGGTTCTGCTGGCGGGTCCGGGGATTACAAGGATGACGACGATAAGTGAAACCTCTACTT
CCAATCGCACCATCATCACCATCACCATCACCACCATGATTACAAGGATGACGACGATAAGTGAGGCGGC
CGCCAACTTGATATCAAGCTTATCGATAATCAACCTCTGGATTACAAAATTTGTGAAAGATTGACTGGTA
TTCTTAACTATGTTGCTCCTTTTACGCTATGTGGATACGCTGCTTTAATGCCTTTGTATCATGCTATTGC
TTCCCGTATGGCTTTCATTTTCTCCTCCTTGTATAAATCCTGGTTGCTGTCTCTTTATGAGGAGTTGTGG
CCCGTTGTCAGGCAACGTGGCGTGGTGTGCACTGTGTTTGCTGACGCAACCCCCACTGGTTGGGGCATTG
CCACCACCTGTCAGCTCCTTTCCGGGACTTTCGCTTTCCCCCTCCCTATTGCCACGGCGGAACTCATCGC
CGCCTGCCTTGCCCGCTGCTGGACAGGGGCTCGGCTGTTGGGCACTGACAATTCCGTGGTGTTGTCGGGG
AAATCATCGTCCTTTCCTTGGCTGCTCGCCTGTGTTGCCACCTGGATTCTGCGCGGGACGTCCTTCTGCT
ACGTCCCTTCGGCCCTCAATCCAGCGGACCTTCCTTCCCGCGGGCGCCCCCCTCCTCACGGCGAGCGAAG
CTTGTCGAGAAGTACTAGAGGATCTCTAGAGCCTGCAGTCTCGACAAGCTTGTCGAGAAGTACTAGAGGA
TCATAATCAGCCATACCACATTTGTAGAGGTTTTACTTGCTTTAAAAAACCTCCCACACCTCCCCCTGAA
CCTGAAACATAAAATGAATGCAATTGTTGTTGTTAACTTGTTTATTGCAGCTTATAATGGTTACAAATAA
AGCAATAGCATCACAAATTTCACAAATAAAGCATTTTTTTCACTGCATTCTAGTTGTGGTTTGTCCAAAC
TCATCAATGTATCTTATCATGTCTGGATCTGATCACTGCTTGAGCCTAGGAGATCCGAACCAGATAAGTG
AAATCTAGTTCCAAACTATTTTGTCATTTTTAATTTTCGTATTAGCTTACGACGCTACACCCAGTTCCCA
TCTATTTTGTCACTCTTCCCTAAATAATCCTTAAAAACTCCATTTCCACCCCTCCCAGTTCCCAACTATT
TTGTCCGCCCACAGCGGGGCATTTTTCTTCCTGTTATGTTTTTAATCAAACATCCTGCCAACTCCATGTG
ACAAACCGTCATCTTCGGCTACTTT
Features (pLannotate 1.2.2; 24 found; start..end, strand, type, name):
     81..97      +  CDS            lacZα (fragment): LacZα fragment of β-galactosidase; lacZ fragment
    102..556     +  rep_origin     f1 ori (sequence partly withheld): f1 bacteriophage origin of replication; arrow indicates direction of (+) strand synthesis
    582..686     +  promoter       AmpR promoter: bla
    687..1547    +  CDS            AmpR: β-lactamase; bla; confers resistance to ampicillin, carbenicillin, and related antibiotics
   1718..2306    +  rep_origin     ori: high-copy-number ColE1/pMB1/pBR322/pUC origin of replication
   2492..2543    -  misc_feature   bom (fragment): basis of mobility region from pBR322
   2611..2835    -  mobile_element Tn7R: mini-Tn7 element (right end of the Tn7 transposon) Tn7
   2902..3435    -  CDS            GmR: gentamycin acetyltransferase; aacC1; confers resistance to gentamycin
   3624..3652    -  promoter       Pc promoter: intI1 (promoter lies within the coding sequence); class 1 integron promoter
   3630..3989    -  CDS            YPR2_ECOLX (fragment): Protein predicted: Swiss-Prot protein existence level 4. From Escherichia coli.
   4160..4208    -  polyA_signal   HSV TK poly(A) signal: herpes simplex virus thymidine kinase polyadenylation signal (Cole and Stacy, 1985)
   4313..4692    +  enhancer       CMV enhancer: human cytomegalovirus immediate early enhancer
   4693..4896    +  promoter       CMV promoter: human cytomegalovirus (CMV) immediate early promoter
   4892..4925    +  LTR            5' LTR (truncated) (fragment): truncated 5' long terminal repeat (LTR) from HIV-1
   4943..5052    +  promoter       p10 promoter: baculovirus promoter for expression in insect cells
   5054..8218    +  CDS            HTT (fragment): HD_HUMAN - Also known as HD, IT15. Experimental evidence at protein level: Swiss-Prot protein existence level 1. [Huntingtin, myristoylated N-terminal fragment]: Promotes the formation of autophagic vesicles. From Homo sapiens (Human).
   8303..8326    +  CDS            3xFLAG (fragment): three tandem FLAG® epitope tags
   8354..8373    +  CDS            7xHis (fragment): 6xHis affinity tag
   8378..8401    +  CDS            3xFLAG (fragment): three tandem FLAG® epitope tags
   8420..8438    +  misc_feature   MCS (fragment): pBluescript multiple cloning site
   8438..8943    +  misc_feature   WPRE (fragment): woodchuck hepatitis virus posttranscriptional regulatory element
   9039..9122    +  CDS            large T antigen (fragment): large T antigen from SV40 (simian virus 40)
   9145..9279    +  polyA_signal   SV40 poly(A) signal: SV40 polyadenylation signal
   9308..9473    -  mobile_element Tn7L: mini-Tn7 element (left end of the Tn7 transposon) Tn7
