[The description below was written by a language model from this plasmid's Addgene catalogue record and pLannotate feature annotations shown in this document.]
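Description:
huntingtin_V2095-V3138_CbioCflag is a baculovirus transfer plasmid built on the pBacMam2-DiEx-LIC backbone for producing a C-terminal portion of human huntingtin (HTT) in either insect or mammalian cells. As the name indicates, the insert spans residues V2095 to V3138, with no recorded mutations, and was introduced by ligation-independent cloning. In E. coli the plasmid is maintained at high copy from a ColE1/pUC-type origin under ampicillin selection (AmpR), and it also carries an f1 origin.

The expression cassette sits between the Tn7R and Tn7L mini-Tn7 ends together with a gentamicin resistance gene. This arrangement allows Tn7-mediated transposition of the cassette into a baculovirus bacmid to generate recombinant virus. Upstream of the HTT fragment, a CMV enhancer/promoter and a baculoviral p10 promoter are placed in tandem. The same virus can therefore drive expression from p10 in infected insect cells or from CMV in transduced mammalian cells (the BacMam approach). Downstream, a WPRE fragment and an SV40 polyadenylation signal support transcript processing and expression.

The catalogue lists C-terminal Avi (biotin acceptor peptide) and FLAG tags, which allow site-specific biotinylation and affinity capture or detection. The automated annotation finds FLAG-like fragments and a short His-like fragment after the insert but does not call the Avi-tag. Short hits to an HIV-1 LTR, lacZα and SV40 large T antigen are probably incidental matches.

The sequenced record is 9,555 nt, somewhat shorter than the 9,894 bp total size given in the catalogue, and the record does not explain the difference. The construct is suited to making tagged recombinant huntingtin domain protein for biochemical or structural work.
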