Addgene plasmid #194764: huntingtin_V2095-V3138_CbioCflag
Purpose: Baculovirus transfer vector for expression of huntingtin protein in insect and mammalian cells
Depositing lab: Cheryl Arrowsmith. Depositing organization: University of Toronto.
Backbone
  Vector backbone: pBacMam2-DiEx-LIC
  Total vector size (bp): 9894
  Vector type: Mammalian Expression ; Baculovirus Expression
Growth in bacteria
  Bacterial resistance: Ampicillin, 100 μg/mL
  Growth temperature: 37°C
  Growth strain: DH5alpha
  Copy number: High Copy
Gene/Insert
  Gene/Insert name: HTT (alt names: huntingtin; huntingtin:TOC031-A11:C246755)
  Species: H. sapiens (human)
  Mutation: none
  Entrez Gene: HTT (a.k.a. HD, IT15, LOMARS)
  Promoter: CMV and P10
  Tag / fusion protein: Avi-tag (biotin acceptor peptide) and Flag-tag (C terminal on insert)
  Cloning method: Ligation Independent Cloning
  Sequencing primers: 5′ pFBM-fwd (5'-caaaatgtcgtaacaactccgc-3'); 3′ pFBM-rev (5'- tagttaagaataccagtcaatctttcac-3')
Terms and licenses: Academic/Nonprofit Terms; Industry Terms: Not Available to Industry
Depositor comments: Kazusa DNA Research Institute Gene KIEE4296 & Original Clone ID cp94296
How to cite: huntingtin_V2095-V3138_CbioCflag was a gift from Cheryl Arrowsmith (Addgene plasmid # 194764 ; http://n2t.net/addgene:194764 ; RRID:Addgene_194764)
